>Addgene plasmid #57948 | mOrange2-C-Src-7 | depositor partial sequence | sequence record 89096 | insert sequence
GACGTCAGATCCGCTAGCGCTACCGGACTCAGATCTCGAGCTCAAGCTTCGAATTCATGGGGAGCAGCAA
GAGCAAGCCCAAGGACCCCAGCCAGCGCCGGCGCAGCCTGGAGCCACCCGACAGCACCCACCACGGGGGA
TTCCCAGCCTCGCAGACCCCCAACAAGACAGCAGCCCCCGACACGCACCGCACCCCCAGCCGCTCCTTTG
GGACCGTGGCCACCGAGCCCAAGCTCTTCGGGGGCTTCAACACTTCTGACACCGTCACGTCGCCGCAGCG
TGCCGGGGCACTGGCTGGCGGCGTCACCACTTTCGTGGCTCTCTATGACTACGAGTCCCGGACTGAAACG
GACTTGTCCTTCAAGAAAGGAGAACGCCTGCAGATTGTCAACAACACGGAAGGTGACTGGTGGCTGGCTC
ATTCCCTCACTACAGGACAGACGGGCTACATCCCCAGTAACTATGTCGCGCCCTCAGACTCCATCCAGGC
TGAAGAGTGGTACTTTGGGAAGATCACTCGTCGGGAGTCCGAGCGGCTGCTGCTCAACCCCGAAAACCCC
CGGGGAACCTTCTTGGTCCGGGAGAGCGAGACGACAAAAGGTGCCTATTGCCTCTCCGTTTCTGACTTTG
ACAACGCCAAGGGGCTCAATGTGAAGCACTACAAGATCCGCAAGCTGGACAGCGGCGGCTTCTACATCAC
CTCACGCACACAGTTCAGCAGCCTGCAGCAGCTGGTGGCCTACTACTCCAAACATGCTGATGGCTTGTGC
CACCGCCTGACCAACGTCTGCCCCACGTCCAAGCCCCAGACCCAGGGACTCGCCAAGGACGCGTGGGAAA
TCCCCCGGGAGTCGCTGCGGCTGGAGGTGAAGCTGGGGCAGGGCTGCTTTGGAGAGGTCTGGATGGGGAC
CTGGAACGGCACCACCAGAGTGGCCATAAAGACTCTGAAGCCCGGCACCATGTCCCCGGAGGCCTTCCTG
CAGGAAGCCCAAGTGATGAAGAAGCTCCGGCATGAGAAGCTGGTTCAGCTGTACGCAGTGGTGTCGGAAG
AGCCCATCTACATCGTCACTGAGTACATGAGCAAGGGGAGCCTCCTGGATTTCCTGAAGGGAGAGATGGG
CAAGTACCTGCGGCTGCCACAGCTCGTCGATATGGCTGCTCAGATTGCATCCGGCATGGCCTATGTGGAG
AGGATGAACTACGTGCACCGAGACCTGCGGGCGGCCAACATCCTGGTGGGGGAGAACCTGGTGTGCAAGG
TGGCTGACTTTGGGCTGGCACGCCTCATCGAGGACAACGAGTACACAGCACGGCAAGGTGCCAAGTTCCC
CATCAAGTGGACAGCCCCCGAGGCAGCCCTCTATGGCCGGTTCACCATCAAGTCGGATGTCTGGTCCTTC
GGCATCCTGCTGACTGAGCTGACCACCAAGGGCCGGGTGCCATACCCAGGGATGGTCAACAGGGAGGTGC
TGGACCAGGTGGAGAGGGGCTACCGCATGCCCTGCCCGCCCGAGTGCCCCGAGTCGCTGCATGACCTCAT
GTGCCAGTGCTGGCGGAAGGACCCTGAGGAGCGGCCCACTTTTGAGTACCTGCAGGCCTTCCTGGAGGAC
TACTTCACCTCGACAGAGCCCCAGTACCAGCCTGGAGAGAACCTACGGGATCCACCGGTCGCCACCATGG
TGAGCAAGGGCGAGGAGAATAACATGGCCATCATCAAGGAGTTCATGCGCTTCAAGGTGCGCATGGAGGG
CTCCGTGAACGGCCACGAGTTCGAGATCGAGGGCGAGGGCGAGGGCCGCCCCTACGAGGGCTTTCAGACC
GCTAAGCTGAAGGTGACCAAGGGTGGCCCCCTGCCCTTCGCCTGGGACATCCTGTCCCCTCATTTCACCT
ACGGCTCCAAGGCCTACGTGAAGCACCCCGCCGACATCCCCGACTACTTCAAGCTGTCCTTCCCCGAGGG
CTTCAAGTGGGAGCGCGTGATGAACTACGAGGACGGCGGCGTGGTGACCGTGACCCAGGACTCCTCCCTG
CAGGACGGCGAGTTCATCTACAAGGTGAAGCTGCGCGGCACCAACTTCCCCTCCGACGGCCCCGTGATGC
AGAAGAAGACCATGGGCTGGGAGGCCTCCTCCGAGCGGATGTACCCCGAGGACGGTGCCCTGAAGGGCAA
GATCAAGATGAGGCTGAAGCTGAAGGACGGCGGCCACTACACCTCCGAGGTCAAGACCACCTACAAGGCC
AAGAAGCCCGTGCAGCTGCCCGGCGCCTACATCGTCGACATCAAGTTGGACATCACCTCCCACAACGAGG
ACTACACCATCGTGGAACAGTACGAACGCGCCGAGGGCCGCCACTCCACCGGCGGCATGGACGAGCTGTA
CAAGTAAGCGGCCGCGACTCTAGATCATAATCAG
