>Addgene plasmid #57948 | mOrange2-C-Src-7 | addgene partial sequence | sequence record 112441 | C-ter-GFP 5'-CTCCTCGCCCTTGCTCAC-3'
GCTGGTACTGGGGCTCTGTCGAGGTGAAGTAGTCCTCCAGGAAGGCCTGCAGGTACTCAAAAGTGGGCCG
CTCCTCAGGGTCCTTCCGCCAGCACTGGCACATGAGGTCATGCAGCGACTCGGGGCACTCGGGCGGGCAG
GGCATGCGGTAGCCCCTCTCCACCTGGTCCAGCACCTCCCTGTTGACCATCCCTGGGTATGGCACCCGGC
CCTTGGTGGTCAGCTCAGTCAGCAGGATGCCGAAGGACCAGACATCCGACTTGATGGTGAACCGGCCATA
GAGGGCTGCCTCGGGGGCTGTCCACTTGATGGGGAACTTGGCACCTTGCCGTGCTGTGTACTCGTTGTCC
TCGATGAGGCGTGCCAGCCCAAAGTCAGCCACCTTGCACACCAGGTTCTCCCCCACCAGGATGTTGGCCG
CCCGCAGGTCTCGGTGCACGTAGTTCATCCTCTCCACATAGGCCATGCCGGATGCAATCTGAGCAGCCAT
ATCGACGAGCTGTGGCAGCCGCAGGTACTTGCCCATCTCTCCCTTCAGGAAATCCAGGAGGCTCCCCTTG
CTCATGTACTCAGTGACGATGTAGATGGGCTCTTCCGACACCACTGCGTACAGCTGAACCAGCTTCTCAT
GCCGGAGCTTCTTCATCACTTGGGCTTCCTGCAGGAAGGCCTCCGGGGACATGGTGCCGGGCTTCAGAGT
CTTTATGGCCACTCTGGTGGTGCCGTTCCAGGTCCCCATCCAGACCTCTCCAAAGCAGCCCTGCCCCAGC
TTCACCTCCAGCCGCAGCGACTCCCGGGGGATTTCCCACGCGTCCTTGGCGAGTCCCTGG
