[The description below was written by a language model from this plasmid's Addgene catalogue record.]
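Description:
mOrange2-C-Src-7 is a mammalian expression plasmid that produces chicken (Gallus gallus) c-Src, a non-receptor tyrosine kinase, as a fusion with the orange fluorescent protein mOrange2. It is built on an mOrange2 backbone of about 4.75 kb (excluding the insert). Transcription of the fusion is driven by the CMV promoter, a strong constitutive promoter in most mammalian cell lines. The listed sequencing primers, one in the CMV promoter and one in the SV40 polyadenylation region, indicate that the open reading frame sits between these two elements. The record does not state on which end of c-Src the fluorescent protein lies, the nature of any linker between the two parts, or how the insert was cloned.

The plasmid is maintained at high copy in E. coli under kanamycin selection. It also carries a neomycin resistance marker, so transfected mammalian cells can be selected with G418 to obtain stable lines. No feature table is provided, so the origin of replication and other backbone elements cannot be described in detail.

The construct is intended as a fluorescent localization marker. The fusion is recorded as labelling membranes and vesicles, consistent with the known association of Src with the plasma membrane and endosomal compartments. mOrange2 has an excitation maximum of 549 nm and an emission maximum of 565 nm, which suits it to live-cell or fixed-cell imaging in the orange channel. It can also be combined with spectrally distinct green or far-red fluorescent protein fusions in multicolour experiments.
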