Addgene plasmid #57948: mOrange2-C-Src-7
Purpose: Localization: Membrane/Vesicles, Excitation: 549, Emission: 565
Depositing lab: Michael Davidson. Depositing organization: Florida State University, Tallahassee.
Backbone
  Vector backbone: mOrange2
  Backbone size w/o insert (bp): 4750
  Vector type: Mammalian Expression
  Selectable markers: Neomycin (select with G418)
Growth in bacteria
  Bacterial resistance: Kanamycin, 50 μg/mL
  Growth temperature: 37°C
  Growth strain: DH5alpha
  Copy number: High Copy
Gene/Insert
  Gene/Insert name: C-Src (alt name: XM_001232484.1)
  Species: G. gallus (chicken)
  Promoter: CMV
  Tag / fusion protein: mOrange2
  Cloning method: Unknown
  Sequencing primers: 5′ CMV-F; 3′ SV40pA-R
Terms and licenses: Academic/Nonprofit Terms; Industry Terms: Not Available to Industry
Depositor comments: . Excitation = 549; Emission = 565
How to cite: mOrange2-C-Src-7 was a gift from Michael Davidson (Addgene plasmid # 57948 ; http://n2t.net/addgene:57948 ; RRID:Addgene_57948)
